LOCUS       Exported 7838 bp ds-DNA circular SYN 12-MAY-2021
DEFINITION  synthetic circular DNA
ACCESSION   .
VERSION     .
KEYWORDS    TRMPV-ns
SOURCE      synthetic DNA construct
  ORGANISM  synthetic DNA construct
REFERENCE   1 (bases 1 to 7838)
  AUTHORS   Zuber J, McJunkin K, Fellmann C, Dow LE, Taylor MJ, Hannon GJ, Lowe
            SW
  TITLE     Toolkit for evaluating genes required for proliferation and survival
            using tetracycline-regulated RNAi.
  JOURNAL   Nat Biotechnol. 2011 Jan . 29(1):79-83.
  PUBMED    21131983
REFERENCE   2 (bases 1 to 7838)
  AUTHORS   .
  TITLE     Direct Submission
  JOURNAL   Exported May 12, 2021 from SnapGene Server 1.1.58
            http://www.snapgene.com
FEATURES             Location/Qualifiers
     source          1..7838
                     /organism="synthetic DNA construct"
                     /mol_type="other DNA"
     promoter        310..513
                     /label=CMV promoter
                     /note="human cytomegalovirus (CMV) immediate early
                     promoter"
     primer_bind     464..484
                     /label=CMV-F
                     /note="Human CMV immediate early promoter, forward primer"
     LTR             514..689
                     /label=5' LTR (truncated)
                     /note="truncated long terminal repeat from Moloney murine
                     sarcoma virus"
     misc_feature    752..951
                     /label=MMLV Psi
                     /note="packaging signal of Moloney murine leukemia virus
                     (MMLV)"
     CDS             1152..1568
                     /label=gag (truncated)
                     /note="truncated Moloney murine leukemia virus (MMLV) gag
                     gene lacking the start codon"
     primer_bind     1498..1520
                     /label=pLXSN 5'
                     /note="Murine stem cell virus, forward primer. Also called
                     MSCV"
     primer_bind     1536..1552
                     /label=pBABE 5'
                     /note="Psi packaging signal, forward primer for pBABE
                     vectors"
     protein_bind    1618..1888
                     /label=tetracycline response element
                     /bound_moiety="tetracycline repressor TetR"
                     /note="contains seven copies of the tetracycline operator
                     tetO"
     promoter        1921..1959
                     /label=minimal CMV promoter
                     /note="human cytomegalovirus (CMV) immediate early
                     promoter"
     primer_bind     1956..1980
                     /label=LNCX
                     /note="Human CMV promoter, forward primer"
     CDS             2058..2735
                     /codon_start=1
                     /product="improved tetrameric variant of DsRed fluorescent
                     protein"
                     /label=DsRed2
                     /note="mammalian codon-optimized"
                     /translation="MASSENVITEFMRFKVRMEGTVNGHEFEIEGEGEGRPYEGHNTVK
                     LKVTKGGPLPFAWDILSPQFQYGSKVYVKHPADIPDYKKLSFPEGFKWERVMNFEDGGV
                     ATVTQDSSLQDGCFIYKVKFIGVNFPSDGPVMQKKTMGWEASTERLYPRDGVLKGETHK
                     ALKLKDGGHYLVEFKSIYMAKKPVQLPGYYYVDAKLDITSHNEDYTIVEQYERTEGRHH
                     LFL"
     primer_bind     complement(2238..2258)
                     /label=DsRed1-N
                     /note="DsRed1, reverse primer"
     primer_bind     2650..2673
                     /label=DsRed1-C
                     /note="DsRed1, forward primer"
     ncRNA           2804..2925
                     /label=5' miR-30a
                     /note="sequence upstream of the 71-nt precursor of the
                     human miR-30a microRNA (Zeng et al., 2002)"
                     /ncRNA_class="miRNA"
     ncRNA           2953..2967
                     /label=miR-30a loop
                     /note="loop from the the 71-nt precursor of the human
                     miR-30a microRNA (Zeng et al., 2002)"
                     /ncRNA_class="miRNA"
     ncRNA           2995..3121
                     /label=3' miR-30a
                     /note="sequence downstream of the 71-nt precursor of the
                     human miR-30a microRNA (Zeng et al., 2002)"
                     /ncRNA_class="miRNA"
     promoter        3144..3643
                     /label=PGK promoter
                     /note="mouse phosphoglycerate kinase 1 promoter"
     primer_bind     complement(3179..3202)
                     /label=MSCV-rev
                     /note="Murine stem cell virus, reverse primer"
     primer_bind     3576..3595
                     /label=mPGK-F
                     /note="Mouse PGK promoter, forward primer"
     CDS             3666..4385
                     /codon_start=1
                     /product="yellow fluorescent protein (YFP) with fast and
                     efficient maturation (Nagai et al., 2002)"
                     /label=Venus
                     /note="mammalian codon-optimized"
                     /translation="MVSKGEELFTGVVPILVELDGDVNGHKFSVSGEGEGDATYGKLTL
                     KLICTTGKLPVPWPTLVTTLGYGLQCFARYPDHMKQHDFFKSAMPEGYVQERTIFFKDD
                     GNYKTRAEVKFEGDTLVNRIELKGIDFKEDGNILGHKLEYNYNSHNVYITADKQKNGIK
                     ANFKIRHNIEDGGVQLADHYQQNTPIGDGPVLLPDNHYLSYQSALSKDPNEKRDHMVLL
                     EFVTAAGITLGMDELYK"
     primer_bind     complement(3711..3732)
                     /label=EGFP-N
                     /note="EGFP, reverse primer"
     primer_bind     complement(3972..3991)
                     /label=EXFP-R
                     /note="For distinguishing EGFP variants, reverse primer"
     primer_bind     4319..4340
                     /label=EGFP-C
                     /note="EGFP, forward primer"
     LTR             4544..4969
                     /label=3' LTR (Delta-U3)
                     /note="self-inactivating 3' long terminal repeat (LTR) from
                     Moloney murine leukemia virus"
     primer_bind     complement(5072..5094)
                     /label=pGEX 3'
                     /note="pGEX vectors, reverse primer"
     primer_bind     complement(5230..5250)
                     /label=pBABE 3'
                     /note="SV40 enhancer, reverse primer for pBABE vectors"
     promoter        5235..5564
                     /label=SV40 promoter
                     /note="SV40 enhancer and early promoter"
     rep_origin      5415..5550
                     /label=SV40 ori
                     /note="SV40 origin of replication"
     primer_bind     5477..5496
                     /label=SV40pro-F
                     /note="SV40 promoter/origin, forward primer"
     primer_bind     5586..5605
                     /label=pRS-marker
                     /note="pRS vectors, use to sequence yeast selectable
                     marker"
     primer_bind     complement(5686..5703)
                     /label=L4440
                     /note="L4440 vector, forward primer"
     rep_origin      complement(5857..6445)
                     /direction=LEFT
                     /label=ori
                     /note="high-copy-number ColE1/pMB1/pBR322/pUC origin of
                     replication"
     primer_bind     complement(5937..5956)
                     /label=pBR322ori-F
                     /note="pBR322 origin, forward primer"
     CDS             complement(6616..7476)
                     /codon_start=1
                     /gene="bla"
                     /product="beta-lactamase"
                     /label=AmpR
                     /note="confers resistance to ampicillin, carbenicillin, and
                     related antibiotics"
                     /translation="MSIQHFRVALIPFFAAFCLPVFAHPETLVKVKDAEDQLGARVGYI
                     ELDLNSGKILESFRPEERFPMMSTFKVLLCGAVLSRVDAGQEQLGRRIHYSQNDLVEYS
                     PVTEKHLTDGMTVRELCSAAITMSDNTAANLLLTTIGGPKELTAFLHNMGDHVTRLDRW
                     EPELNEAIPNDERDTTMPAAMATTLRKLLTGELLTLASRQQLIDWMEADKVAGPLLRSA
                     LPAGWFIADKSGAGERGSRGIIAALGPDGKPSRIVVIYTTGSQATMDERNRQIAEIGAS
                     LIKHW"
     primer_bind     7239..7258
                     /label=Amp-R
                     /note="Ampicillin resistance gene, reverse primer"
     promoter        complement(7477..7581)
                     /gene="bla"
                     /label=AmpR promoter
     primer_bind     7649..7667
                     /label=pBRforEco
                     /note="pBR322 vectors, upsteam of EcoRI site, forward
                     primer"
     enhancer        7767..309
                     /label=CMV enhancer
                     /note="human cytomegalovirus immediate early enhancer"
ORIGIN
        1 tccgcgttac ataacttacg gtaaatggcc cgcctggctg accgcccaac gacccccgcc
       61 cattgacgtc aataatgacg tatgttccca tagtaacgcc aatagggact ttccattgac
      121 gtcaatgggt ggagtattta cggtaaactg cccacttggc agtacatcaa gtgtatcata
      181 tgccaagtac gccccctatt gacgtcaatg acggtaaatg gcccgctctg gcattatgcc
      241 cagtacatga ccttatggga ctttcctact tggcagtaca tctacgtatt agtcatcgct
      301 attaccatgg tgatgcggtt ttggcagtac atcaatgggc gtggatagcg gtttgactca
      361 cggggatttc caagtctcca ccccattgac gtcaatggga gtttgttttg gcaccaaaat
      421 caacgggact ttccaaaatg tcgtaacaac tccgccccat tgacgcaaat gggcggtagg
      481 cgtgtacggt gggaggtcta tataagcaga gctcaataaa agagcccaca acccctcact
      541 cggcgcgcca gtcttccgat agactgcgtc gcccgggtac ccgtattccc aataaagcct
      601 cttgctgttt gcatccgaat cgtggtctcg ctgttccttg ggagggtctc ctctgagtga
      661 ttgactaccc acgacggggg tctttcattt gggggctcgt ccgggatttg gagacccctg
      721 cccagggacc accgacccac caccgggagg taagctggcc agcaacttat ctgtgtctgt
      781 ccgattgtct agtgtctatg tttgatgtta tgcgcctgcg tctgtactag ttagctaact
      841 agctctgtat ctggcggacc cgtggtggaa ctgacgagtt ctgaacaccc ggccgcaacc
      901 ctgggagacg tcccagggac tttgggggcc gtttttgtgg cccgacctga ggaagggagt
      961 cgatgtggaa tccgaccccg tcaggatatg tggttctggt aggagacgag aacctaaaac
     1021 agttcccgcc tccgtctgaa tttttgcttt cggtttggaa ccgaagccgc gcgtcttgtc
     1081 tgctgcagcg ctgcagcatc gttctgtgtt gtctctgtct gactgtgttt ctgtatttgt
     1141 ctgaaaatta gggccagact gttaccactc ccttaagttt gaccttaggt cactggaaag
     1201 atgtcgagcg gatcgctcac aaccagtcgg tagatgtcaa gaagagacgt tgggttacct
     1261 tctgctctgc agaatggcca acctttaacg tcggatggcc gcgagacggc acctttaacc
     1321 gagacctcat cacccaggtt aagatcaagg tcttttcacc tggcccgcat ggacacccag
     1381 accaggtccc ctacatcgtg acctgggaag ccttggcttt tgacccccct ccctgggtca
     1441 agccctttgt acaccctaag cctccgcctc ctcttcctcc atccgccccg tctctccccc
     1501 ttgaacctcc tcgttcgacc ccgcctcgat cctcccttta tccagccctc actccttctc
     1561 taggcgccgg aattgaagat ctgggggatc gatcctctag agcatcgagt ttaccactcc
     1621 ctatcagtga tagagaaaag tgaaagtcga gtttaccact ccctatcagt gatagagaaa
     1681 agtgaaagtc gagtttacca ctccctatca gtgatagaga aaagtgaaag tcgagtttac
     1741 cactccctat cagtgataga gaaaagtgaa agtcgagttt accactccct atcagtgata
     1801 gagaaaagtg aaagtcgagt ttaccactcc ctatcagtga tagagaaaag tgaaagtcga
     1861 gtttaccact ccctatcagt gatagagaaa agtgaaagtc gagctcggta cccgggtcga
     1921 ggtaggcgtg tacggtggga ggcctatata agcagagctc gtttagtgaa ccgtcagatc
     1981 gcctggagac gccatccacg ctgttttgac ctccatagaa gacaccggga ccgatccagc
     2041 ctctcgacgg atccaccatg gcctcctccg agaacgtcat caccgagttc atgcgcttca
     2101 aggtgcgcat ggagggcacc gtgaacggcc acgagttcga gatcgagggc gagggcgagg
     2161 gccgccccta cgagggccac aacaccgtga agctgaaggt gaccaagggc ggccccctgc
     2221 ccttcgcctg ggacatcctg tccccccagt tccagtacgg ctccaaggtg tacgtgaagc
     2281 accccgccga catccccgac tacaagaagc tgtccttccc cgagggcttc aagtgggagc
     2341 gcgtgatgaa cttcgaggac ggcggcgtgg cgaccgtgac ccaggactcc tccctgcagg
     2401 acggctgctt catctacaag gtgaagttca tcggcgtgaa cttcccctcc gacggccccg
     2461 tgatgcagaa gaagaccatg ggctgggagg cctccaccga gcgcctgtac ccccgcgacg
     2521 gcgtgctgaa gggcgagacc cacaaggccc tgaagctgaa ggacggcggc cactacctgg
     2581 tggagttcaa gtccatctac atggccaaga agcccgtgca gctgcccggc tactactacg
     2641 tggacgccaa gctggacatc acctcccaca acgaggacta caccatcgtg gagcagtacg
     2701 agcgcaccga gggccgccac cacctgttcc tgtagcggcc gcgactctag aatttactag
     2761 tcatatgata agatctctcg actagggata acagggtaat tgtttgaatg aggcttcagt
     2821 actttacaga atcgttgcct gcacatcttg gaaacacttg ctgggattac ttcttcaggt
     2881 taacccaaca gaaggctcga gaaggtatat tgctgttgac agtgagcgca ggaattataa
     2941 tgcttatcta tagtgaagcc acagatgtat agataagcat tataattcct atgcctactg
     3001 cctcggaatt caaggggcta ctttaggagc aattatcttg tttactaaaa ctgaatacct
     3061 tgctatctct ttgatacatt tttacaaagc tgaattaaaa tggtataaat taaatcactt
     3121 ttttcaattc tagcaattct accgggtagg ggaggcgctt ttcccaaggc agtctggagc
     3181 atgcgcttta gcagccccgc tgggcacttg gcgctacaca agtggcctct ggcctcgcac
     3241 acattccaca tccaccggta ggcgccaacc ggctccgttc tttggtggcc ccttcgcgcc
     3301 accttctact cctcccctag tcaggaagtt cccccccgcc ccgcagctcg cgtcgtgcag
     3361 gacgtgacaa atggaagtag cacgtctcac tagtctcgtg cagatggaca gcaccgctga
     3421 gcaatggaag cgggtaggcc tttggggcag cggccaatag cagctttgct ccttcgcttt
     3481 ctgggctcag aggctgggaa ggggtgggtc cgggggcggg ctcaggggcg ggctcagggg
     3541 cggggcgggc gcccgaaggt cctccggagg cccggcattc tgcacgcttc aaaagcgcac
     3601 gtctgccgcg ctgttctcct cttcctcatc tccgggcctt tcgacctgca gcccaagctt
     3661 ccaccatggt gagcaagggc gaggagctgt tcaccggggt ggtgcccatc ctggtcgagc
     3721 tggacggcga cgtaaacggc cacaagttca gcgtgtccgg cgagggcgag ggcgatgcca
     3781 cctacggcaa gctgaccctg aagctgatct gcaccaccgg caagctgccc gtgccctggc
     3841 ccaccctcgt gaccaccctg ggctacggcc tgcagtgctt cgcccgctac cccgaccaca
     3901 tgaagcagca cgacttcttc aagtccgcca tgcccgaagg ctacgtccag gagcgcacca
     3961 tcttcttcaa ggacgacggc aactacaaga cccgcgccga ggtgaagttc gagggcgaca
     4021 ccctggtgaa ccgcatcgag ctgaagggca tcgacttcaa ggaggacggc aacatcctgg
     4081 ggcacaagct ggagtacaac tacaacagcc acaacgtcta tatcaccgcc gacaagcaga
     4141 agaacggcat caaggccaac ttcaagatcc gccacaacat cgaggacggc ggcgtgcagc
     4201 tcgccgacca ctaccagcag aacaccccca tcggcgacgg ccccgtgctg ctgcccgaca
     4261 accactacct gagctaccag tccgccctga gcaaagaccc caacgagaag cgcgatcaca
     4321 tggtcctgct ggagttcgtg accgccgccg ggatcactct cggcatggac gagctgtaca
     4381 agtaagaatt gttcaattgt aactacgtac gatgcatcga taccgtcgag atatcagtgg
     4441 tccaggctct agttttgact caacaatatc accagctgaa gcctatagag tacgagccat
     4501 agataaaata aaagatttta tttagtctcc agaaaaaggg gggaatgaaa gaccccacct
     4561 gtaggtttgg caagctagct taagtaacgc cattttgcaa ggcatggaaa aatacataac
     4621 tgagaataga gaagttcaga tcaaggtcag gaacagatgg aacagggtcg accctagaga
     4681 accatcagat gtttccaggg tgccccaagg acctgaaatg accctgtgcc ttatttgaac
     4741 taaccaatca gttcgcttct cgcttctgtt cgcgcgcttc tgctccccga gctcaataaa
     4801 agagcccaca acccctcact cggggcgcca gtcctccgat tgactgagtc gcccgggtac
     4861 ccgtgtatcc aataaaccct cttgcagttg catccgactt gtggtctcgc tgttccttgg
     4921 gagggtctcc tctgagtgat tgactacccg tcagcggggg tctttcattt gggggctcgt
     4981 ccgggatcgg gagacccctg cccagggacc accgacccac caccgggagg taagctggct
     5041 gcctcgcgcg tttcggtgat gacggtgaaa acctctgaca catgcagctc ccggagacgg
     5101 tcacagcttg tctgtaagcg gatgccggga gcagacaagc ccgtcagggc gcgtcagcgg
     5161 gtgttggcgg gtgtcggggc gcagccatga cccagtcacg tagcgatagc ggagtgtaga
     5221 tccggctgtg gaatgtgtgt cagttagggt gtggaaagtc cccaggctcc ccagcaggca
     5281 gaagtatgca aagcatgcat ctcaattagt cagcaaccag gtgtggaaag tccccaggct
     5341 ccccagcagg cagaagtatg caaagcatgc atctcaatta gtcagcaacc atagtcccgc
     5401 ccctaactcc gcccatcccg cccctaactc cgcccagttc cgcccattct ccgccccatg
     5461 gctgactaat tttttttatt tatgcagagg ccgaggccgc ctcggcctct gagctattcc
     5521 agaagtagtg aggaggcttt tttggaggcc taggcttttg caaaaagctt actggcttaa
     5581 ctatgcggca tcagagcaga ttgtactgag agtgcaccat atgcggtgtg aaataccgca
     5641 cagatgcgta aggagaaaat accgcatcag gcgctcttcc gcttcctcgc tcactgactc
     5701 gctgcgctcg gtcgttcggc tgcggcgagc ggtatcagct cactcaaagg cggtaatacg
     5761 gttatccaca gaatcagggg ataacgcagg aaagaacatg tgagcaaaag gccagcaaaa
     5821 ggccaggaac cgtaaaaagg ccgcgttgct ggcgtttttc cataggctcc gcccccctga
     5881 cgagcatcac aaaaatcgac gctcaagtca gaggtggcga aacccgacag gactataaag
     5941 ataccaggcg tttccccctg gaagctccct cgtgcgctct cctgttccga ccctgccgct
     6001 taccggatac ctgtccgcct ttctcccttc gggaagcgtg gcgctttctc atagctcacg
     6061 ctgtaggtat ctcagttcgg tgtaggtcgt tcgctccaag ctgggctgtg tgcacgaacc
     6121 ccccgttcag cccgaccgct gcgccttatc cggtaactat cgtcttgagt ccaacccggt
     6181 aagacacgac ttatcgccac tggcagcagc cactggtaac aggattagca gagcgaggta
     6241 tgtaggcggt gctacagagt tcttgaagtg gtggcctaac tacggctaca ctagaaggac
     6301 agtatttggt atctgcgctc tgctgaagcc agttaccttc ggaaaaagag ttggtagctc
     6361 ttgatccggc aaacaaacca ccgctggtag cggtggtttt tttgtttgca agcagcagat
     6421 tacgcgcaga aaaaaaggat ctcaagaaga tcctttgatc ttttctacgg ggtctgacgc
     6481 tcagtggaac gaaaactcac gttaagggat tttggtcatg agattatcaa aaaggatctt
     6541 cacctagatc cttttaaatt aaaaatgaag ttttaaatca atctaaagta tatatgagta
     6601 aacttggtct gacagttacc aatgcttaat cagtgaggca cctatctcag cgatctgtct
     6661 atttcgttca tccatagttg cctgactccc cgtcgtgtag ataactacga tacgggaggg
     6721 cttaccatct ggccccagtg ctgcaatgat accgcgagac ccacgctcac cggctccaga
     6781 tttatcagca ataaaccagc cagccggaag ggccgagcgc agaagtggtc ctgcaacttt
     6841 atccgcctcc atccagtcta ttaattgttg ccgggaagct agagtaagta gttcgccagt
     6901 taatagtttg cgcaacgttg ttgccattgc tgcaggcatc gtggtgtcac gctcgtcgtt
     6961 tggtatggct tcattcagct ccggttccca acgatcaagg cgagttacat gatcccccat
     7021 gttgtgcaaa aaagcggtta gctccttcgg tcctccgatc gttgtcagaa gtaagttggc
     7081 cgcagtgtta tcactcatgg ttatggcagc actgcataat tctcttactg tcatgccatc
     7141 cgtaagatgc ttttctgtga ctggtgagta ctcaaccaag tcattctgag aatagtgtat
     7201 gcggcgaccg agttgctctt gcccggcgtc aacacgggat aataccgcgc cacatagcag
     7261 aactttaaaa gtgctcatca ttggaaaacg ttcttcgggg cgaaaactct caaggatctt
     7321 accgctgttg agatccagtt cgatgtaacc cactcgtgca cccaactgat cttcagcatc
     7381 ttttactttc accagcgttt ctgggtgagc aaaaacagga aggcaaaatg ccgcaaaaaa
     7441 gggaataagg gcgacacgga aatgttgaat actcatactc ttcctttttc aatattattg
     7501 aagcatttat cagggttatt gtctcatgag cggatacata tttgaatgta tttagaaaaa
     7561 taaacaaata ggggttccgc gcacatttcc ccgaaaagtg ccacctgacg tctaagaaac
     7621 cattattatc atgacattaa cctataaaaa taggcgtatc acgaggccct ttcgtcttca
     7681 agaattagct tggccattgc atacgttgta tccatatcat aatatgtaca tttatattgg
     7741 ctcatgtcca acattaccgc catgttgaca ttgattattg actagttatt aatagtaatc
     7801 aattacgggg tcattagttc atagcccata tatggagt
//
