[The description below was written by a language model from this plasmid's Addgene catalogue record and the feature table of its GenBank file.]
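Description:
TRMPV-ns is a self-inactivating gammaretroviral transfer plasmid for tetracycline-regulated, microRNA-embedded shRNA expression in mammalian cells, built on a modified pQCXIX backbone. In bacteria it is maintained through a ColE1/pUC-type origin and selected with ampicillin (AmpR). The feature annotation calls the origin high-copy, but the catalogue entry lists the plasmid as behaving as low copy. An SV40 promoter/origin segment also lies in the backbone outside the viral unit.

In packaging cells, a hybrid CMV enhancer/promoter fused to a truncated 5' LTR drives the viral genomic RNA. This RNA carries the MMLV Psi packaging signal and a truncated gag fragment lacking its start codon. The 3' LTR has a U3 deletion, so after integration the LTRs are transcriptionally inactive and expression depends on the two internal promoters. The first is a tetracycline response element with seven tetO copies joined to a minimal CMV promoter. It drives a single transcript encoding DsRed2 followed by a human miR-30a scaffold (5' flank, loop, 3' flank) that holds the shRNA. DsRed2 fluorescence therefore reports induction of the hairpin. The record names the resident 116 bp insert shRen, apparently a Renilla luciferase control hairpin, and it sits between retained XhoI and EcoRI sites so that other miR30-based shRNAs can be swapped in. Downstream, a mouse PGK promoter constitutively expresses Venus, which marks all transduced cells whether or not they are induced.

No tet transactivator or drug selection marker for mammalian cells is annotated, so the transactivator must presumably come from the target cells. The dual-colour design allows shRNA-expressing cells to be tracked within the transduced population, and the associated publication describes a toolkit for evaluating genes required for proliferation and survival.
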