Addgene plasmid #27991: TRMPV-ns
Purpose: Retroviral transfer plasmid for Tet-regulated shRNA expression with a minimal CMV promoter. Contains DsRed2 and Venus fluorescent reporters.
Depositing lab: Scott Lowe. Depositing organization: Cold Spring Harbor Laboratory. Publication: Toolkit for evaluating genes required for proliferation and survival using tetracycline-regulated RNAi. Zuber J, McJunkin K, Fellmann C, Dow LE, Taylor MJ, Hannon GJ, Lowe SW. Nat Biotechnol. 2011 Jan . 29(1):79-83. 10.1038/nbt.1720 PubMed 21131983.
Backbone
  Vector backbone: pQCXIX (modified)
  Backbone manufacturer: Clontech
  Backbone size w/o insert (bp): 7722
  Vector type: Mammalian Expression, Retroviral, RNAi ; Fluorescent reporters
Growth in bacteria
  Bacterial resistance: Ampicillin, 100 μg/mL
  Growth temperature: 37°C
  Growth strain: DH5alpha
  Growth instructions: Plasmid is low conc., low copy. Use Max efficiency DH5alpha for transformations.
  Copy number: Low Copy
Gene/Insert
  Gene/Insert name: TRMPV-ns (shRen) (alt names: miR30 base shRNAs; HQ456316; PMID: 21131983)
  Insert size (bp): 116
  GenBank ID: HQ456316
  Cloning method: Restriction Enzyme; 5′ cloning site XhoI (not destroyed); 3′ cloning site EcoRI (not destroyed)
  Sequencing primers: 5′ miR30seq: 5’-tgtttgaatgaggcttcagtac
Terms and licenses: Academic/Nonprofit Terms; Industry Terms: Not Available to Industry
How to cite: TRMPV-ns was a gift from Scott Lowe (Addgene plasmid # 27991 ; http://n2t.net/addgene:27991 ; RRID:Addgene_27991)
