>Addgene plasmid #27991 | TRMPV-ns | addgene partial sequence | sequence record 34514 | 27991 with dsRed-1N (5' GTACTGGAACTGGGGGGACAG 3')
CGCCCTTGGTCACCTTCAGCTTCACGGTGTTGTGGCCCTCGTAGGGGCGGCCCTCGCCCTCGCCCTCGAT
CTCGAACTCGTGGCCGTTCACGGTGCCCTCCATGCGCACCTTGAAGCGCATGAACTCGGTGATGACGTTC
TCGGAGGAGGCCATGGTGGATCCGTCGAGAGGCTGGATCGGTCCCGGTGTCTTCTATGGAGGTCAAAACA
GCGTGGATGGCGTCTCCAGGCGATCTGACGGTTCACTAAACGAGCTCTGCTTATATAGGCCTCCCACCGT
ACACGCCTACCTCGACCCGGGTACCGAGCTCGACTTTCACTTTTCTCTATCACTGATAGGGAGTGGTAAA
CTCGACTTTCACTTTTCTCTATCACTGATAGGGAGTGGTAAACTCGACTTTCACTTTTCTCTATCACTGA
TAGGGAGTGGTAAACTCGACTTTCACTTTTCTCTATCACTGATAGGGAGTGGTAAACTCGACTTTCACTT
TTCTCTATCACTGATAGGGAGTGGTAAACTCGACTTTCACTTTTCTCTATCACTGATAGGGAGTGGTAAA
CTCGACTTTCACTTTTCTCTATCACTGATAGGGAGTGGTAAACTCGATGCTCTAGAGGATCGATCCCCCA
GATCTTCAATTCCGGCGCCTAGAGAAGGAGTGAGGGCTGGATAAAGGGAGGATCGAGGCGGGGTCGAACG
AGGAGGTTCAAGGGGGAGAGACGGGGCGGATGGAGGAAGAGGAGGCGGA
