>Addgene plasmid #27991 | TRMPV-ns | addgene partial sequence | sequence record 34515 | 27991 with EGFP-C
CGAGCTGTACAAGTAAGAATTGTTCAATTGTAACTACGTACGATGCATCGATACCGTCGAGATATCAGTG
GTCCAGGCTCTAGTTTTGACTCAACAATATCACCAGCTGAAGCCTATAGAGTACGAGCCATAGATAAAAT
AAAAGATTTTATTTAGTCTCCAGAAAAAGGGGGGAATGAAAGACCCCACCTGTAGGTTTGGCAAGCTAGC
TTAAGTAACGCCATTTTGCAAGGCATGGAAAAATACATAACTGAGAATAGAGAAGTTCAGATCAAGGTCA
GGAACAGATGGAACAGGGTCGACCCTAGAGAACCATCAGATGTTTCCAGGGTGCCCCAAGGACCTGAAAT
GACCCTGTGCCTTATTTGAACTAACCAATCAGTTCGCTTCTCGCTTCTGTTCGCGCGCTTCTGCTCCCCG
AGCTCAATAAAAGAGCCCACAACCCCTCACTCGGGGCGCCAGTCCTCCGATTGACTGAGTCGCCCGGGTA
CCCGTGTATCCAATAAACCCTCTTGCAGTTGCATCCGACTTGTGGTCTCGCTGTTCCTTGGGAGGGTCTC
CTCTGAGTGATTGACTACCCGTCAGCGGGGGTCTTTCATTTGGGGGCTCGTCCGGGATCGGGAGACCCCT
GCCCAGGGACCACCGACCCACCACCGGGAGGTAAGCTGGCTGCCTCGCGCGTTTCGGTGATGACGGTGAA
AACCTCTGACACATGCAGCTCCCGGAGACGGTCACAGCTTGTCTGTAAGCGGATGCCGGGAGCAGACAAG
CCCGTCAGG
