>Addgene plasmid #27991 | TRMPV-ns | addgene partial sequence | sequence record 34516 | 27991 with dsRed-1C (5' AGCTGGACATCACCTCCCACAACG 3')
TCGAGCGCACCGAGGGCCGCCACCACCTGTTCCTGTAGCGGCCGCGACTCTAGAATTTACTAGTCATATG
ATAAGATCTCTCGACTAGGGATAACAGGGTAATTGTTTGAATGAGGCTTCAGTACTTTACAGAATCGTTG
CCTGCACATCTTGGAAACACTTGCTGGGATTACTTCTTCAGGTTAACCCAACAGAAGGCTCGAGAAGGTA
TATTGCTGTTGACAGTGAGCGCAGGAATTATAATGCTTATCTATAGTGAAGCCACAGATGTATAGATAAG
CATTATAATTCCTATGCCTACTGCCTCGGAATTCAAGGGGCTACTTTAGGAGCAATTATCTTGTTTACTA
AAACTGAATACCTTGCTATCTCTTTGATACATTTTTACAAAGCTGAATTAAAATGGTATAAATTAAATCA
CTTTTTTCAATTCTAGCAATTCTACCGGGTAGGGGAGGCGCTTTTCCCAAGGCAGTCTGGAGCATGCGCT
TTAGCAGCCCCGCTGGGCACTTGGCGCTACACAAGTGGCCTCTGGCCTCGCACACATTCCACATCCACCG
GTAGGCGCCAACCGGCTCCGTTCTTTGGTGGCCCCTTCGCGCCACCTTCTACTCCTCCCCTAGTCAGGAA
GTTCCCCCCCGCCCCGCAGCTCGCGTCGTGCAGGACGTGACAAATGGAAGTAGCACGTCTCACTAGTCTC
GTGCAGATGGACAGCACCGCTGAGCAATGGAAGCGGGTAGGCCTTTGGGGCAGCGGCCAATAGCAGCTTT
GCTCCTTCGCTTTCTGGGCTCA
